>Addgene plasmid #60526 | pSBbi-Bla | depositor full sequence | sequence record 97520 | pSBbi-Bla sequence 5656 bps
GGATCCCTATACAGTTGAAGTCGGAAGTTTACATACACTTAAGTTGGAGTCATTAAAACTCGTTTTTCAA
CTACTCCACAAATTTCTTGTTAACAAACAATAGTTTTGGCAAGTCAGTTAGGACATCTACTTTGTGCATG
ACACAAGTCATTTTTCCAACAATTGTTTACAGACAGATTATTTCACTTATAATTCACTGTATCACAATTC
CAGTGGGTCAGAAGTTTACATACACTAAGTTCGACTCCTCTGCAGAATGCGGCGATGTTTCGGTAAGGGG
TCCGCTATCTAGTAGGCCCAGCTGGTTCTTTCCGCCTCAGAAGCCATAGAGCCCACCGCATCCCCAGCAT
GCCTGCTATTGTCTTCCCAATCCTCCCCCTTGCTGTCCTGCCCCACCCCACCCCCCAGAATAGAATGACA
CCTACTCAGACAATGCGATGCAATTTCCTCATTTTATTAGGAAAGGACAGTGGGAGTGGCACCTTCCAGG
GTCAAGGAAGGCACGGGGGAGGGGCAAACAACAGATGGCTGGCAACTAGAAGGCACAGTCGAGGCTGATC
AGCGAGCTCTAGAGAATTGATCCCCAAGCTTGGCCTGACAGGCCTTCGAATTAGAGAGAAGGAAAGACGC
AACCAGGAAGCCCACCAAGAGAAAGAGGCATTTCCTGAAAAGATTCCCCTTTTTGGAGAGCCCTACAAGG
TATTTACTGAACACTAGACATTGAAGTCCTGATTTATCACAATGTTGAACCCTATGATGAAACAATTCAG
TATAATTGAGTTCGAAACTCGAGCCATGGTGGCCTCAGAGGCCAGCTTGGGGTAGTTTTCACGACACCTT
AAATGGAAGAAAAAAACTTTGAACCACTGTCTGAGGCTTGAGAATGAACCAAGATCCAAACTCAAAAAGG
GCAAATTCCAAGGAGAATTACATCAAGTGCCAAGCTGGCCTAACTTCAGTCTCCACCCACTCAGTATGGG
GAAACTCCATCGCATAAAACCCCTCCCCCCAACCTAAAGACGACGTACTCCAAAAGCTCGAGAACTAATC
GAGGTGCCTGGACGGCGCCCGGTACTCCGTGGAGTCACATGAAGCGACGGCTGAGGACGGAAAGGCCCTT
TTCCTTTGTGTGGGTGACTCACCCGCCCGCTCTCCCGAGCGCCGCGTCCTCCATTTTGAGCTCCCTGCAG
CAGGGCCGGGAAGCGGCCATCTTTCCGCTCACGCAACTGGTGCCGACCGGGCCAGCCTTGCCGCCCAGGG
CGGGGCGATACACGGCGGCGCGAGGCCAGGCACCAGAGCAGGCCGGCCAGCTTGAGACTACCCCCGTCCG
ATTCTCGGTGGCCGCGCTCGCAGGCCCCGCCTCGCCGAACATGTGCGCTGGGACGCACGGGCCCCGTCGC
CGCCCGCGGCCCCAAAAACCGAAATACCAGTGTGCAGATCTTGGCCCGCATTTACAAGACTATCTTGCCA
GAAAAAAAGCGTCGCAGCAGGTCATCAAAAATTTTAAATGGCTAGAGACTTATCGAAAGCAGCGAGACAG
GCGCGAAGGTGCCACCAGATTCGCACGCGGCGGCCCCAGCGCCCAGGCCAAGCCTCAACTCAAGCACGAG
GCGAAGGGGCTCCTTAAGCGCAAGGCCTCGAACTCTCCCACCCACTTCCAACCCGAAGCTCGGGATCAAG
AATCACGTACTGCAGCCAGGGGCGTGGAAGTAATTCAAGGCACGCAAGGGCCATAACCCGTAAAGAGGCC
AGGCCCGCGGGAACCACACACGGCACTTACCTGTGTTCTGGCGGCAAACCCGTTGCGAAAAAGAACGTTC
ACGGCGACTACTGCACTTATATACGGTTCTCCCCCACCCTCGGGAAAAAGGCGGAGCCAGTACACGACAT
CACTTTCCCAGTTTACCCCGCGCCACCTTCTCTAGGCACCGGTTCAATTGCCGACCCCTCCCCCCAACTT
CTCGGGGACTGTGGGCGATGTGCGCTCTGCCCACTGACGGGCACCGGAGCCTCTAGGCGAGACCCTGTCT
CACAAAATAAAGTAAGCCCGGACTGAGTGCGGAAAGGCGGGCCTGGCGGGTCTGGTCTCCCCATGCGGGC
CACCAGAGGCCCTGCAGCCTTCAGTCGCTTGAAGGGGTAATGGCGCTTCCACTCACAAACATGGCGGACA
GAGCGTGTGAACGAGATGAACAGCCCCTCAAAAATATGGCCGCCGAGGCTGGACGGCCGTGCCCCAGCAG
CACCGCCTCCGCGCCCCACGTGATCTCTCGCCGGGCACAGCGCTGACCGCGGAGGTCCAACCGGAAGAAT
GTCCGGATTGGACATTCGGAAGAGGGCCCGCCTTCCCTGGGGAATCTCTGCGCACGCGCAGAACGCTTCG
ACCAATGAAAACACAGGAAGCCGTCCGCGCAACCGCGTTGCGTCACTTCTGCCGCCCCTGTTTCAAGGTA
TATAGCCGTAGACGGAACTTCGCCTTTCTCTCGGCCTTAGCGCCATTTTTTTGGGTGAGTGTTTTTTGGT
TCCTGCGTTGGGATTCCGTGTACAATCCATAGACATCTGACCTCGGCACTTAGCATCATCACAGCAAACT
AACTGTAGCCTTTCTCTCTTTCCCTGTAGAAACCTCTGCACCTGAGGCCACCATGGCTATGCCTTTGTCT
CAAGAAGAATCCACCCTCATTGAAAGAGCAACGGCTACAATCAACAGCATCCCCATCTCTGAAGACTACA
GCGTCGCCAGCGCAGCTCTCTCTAGCGACGGCCGCATCTTCACTGGTGTCAATGTATATCATTTTACTGG
GGGACCTTGTGCAGAACTCGTGGTGCTGGGCACTGCTGCTGCTGCGGCAGCTGGCAACCTGACTTGTATC
GTCGCGATCGGAAATGAGAACAGGGGCATCTTGAGCCCCTGCGGACGGTGCCGACAGGTGCTTCTCGATC
TGCATCCTGGGATCAAAGCCATAGTGAAGGACAGTGATGGACAGCCGACGGCAGTTGGGATTCGTGAATT
GCTGCCCTCTGGTTATGTGTGGGAGGGCTAATTCGAAGGCCTGTCGTGAATTCACTCCTCAGGTGCAGGC
TGCCTATCAGAAGGTGGTGGCTGGTGTGGCCAATGCCCTGGCTCACAAATACCACTGAGATCTTTTTCCC
TCTGCCAAAAATTATGGGGACATCATGAAGCCCCTTGAGCATCTGACTTCTGGCTAATAAAGGAAATTTA
TTTTCATTGCAATAGTGTGTTGGAATTTTTTGTGTCTCTCACTCGGAAGGACATATGGGAGGGCAAATCA
TTTAAAACATCAGAATGAGTATTTGGTTTAGAGTTTGGCAACATATGCCATATGCTGGCTGCCATGAACT
AGCTACTCGGGACCCCTTACCGAAACATCGCCGCATTCTGCAGAGGAGTCGAGTGTATGTAAACTTCTGA
CCCACTGGGAATGTGATGAAAGAAATAAAAGCTGAAATGAATCATTCTCTCTACTATTATTCTGATATTT
CACATTCTTAAAATAAAGTGGTGATCCTAACTGACCTAAGACAGGGAATTTTTACTAGGATTAAATGTCA
GGAATTGTGAAAAAGTGAGTTTAAATGTATTTGGCTAAGGTGTATGTAAACTTCCGACTTCAACTGTATA
GGGATCCGCTTCCTCGCTCACTGACTCGCTGCGCTCGGTCGTTCGGCTGCGGCGAGCGGTATCAGCTCAC
TCAAAGGCGGTAATACGGTTATCCACAGAATCAGGGGATAACGCAGGAAAGAACATGTGAGCAAAAGGCC
AGCAAAAGGCCAGGAACCGTAAAAAGGCCGCGTTGCTGGCGTTTTTCCATAGGCTCCGCCCCCCTGACGA
GCATCACAAAAATCGACGCTCAAGTCAGAGGTGGCGAAACCCGACAGGACTATAAAGATACCAGGCGTTT
CCCCCTGGAAGCTCCCTCGTGCGCTCTCCTGTTCCGACCCTGCCGCTTACCGGATACCTGTCCGCCTTTC
TCCCTTCGGGAAGCGTGGCGCTTTCTCATAGCTCACGCTGTAGGTATCTCAGTTCGGTGTAGGTCGTTCG
CTCCAAGCTGGGCTGTGTGCACGAACCCCCCGTTCAGCCCGACCGCTGCGCCTTATCCGGTAACTATCGT
CTTGAGTCCAACCCGGTAAGACACGACTTATCGCCACTGGCAGCAGCCACTGGTAACAGGATTAGCAGAG
CGAGGTATGTAGGCGGTGCTACAGAGTTCTTGAAGTGGTGGCCTAACTACGGCTACACTAGAAGAACAGT
ATTTGGTATCTGCGCTCTGCTGAAGCCAGTTACCTTCGGAAAAAGAGTTGGTAGCTCTTGATCCGGCAAA
CAAACCACCGCTGGTAGCGGTGGTTTTTTTGTTTGCAAGCAGCAGATTACGCGCAGAAAAAAAGGATCTC
AAGAAGATCCTTTGATCTTTTCTACGGGGTCTGACGCTCAGTGGAACGAAAACTCACGTTAAGGGATTTT
GGTCATGAGATTATCAAAAAGGATCTTCACCTAGATCCTTTTAAATTAAAAATGAAGTTTTAAATCAATC
TAAAGTATATATGAGTAAACTTGGTCTGACAGTTACCAATGCTTAATCAGTGAGGCACCTATCTCAGCGA
TCTGTCTATTTCGTTCATCCATAGTTGCCTGACTCCCCGTCGTGTAGATAACTACGATACGGGAGGGCTT
ACCATCTGGCCCCAGTGCTGCAATGATACCGCGAGACCCACGCTCACCGGCTCCAGATTTATCAGCAATA
AACCAGCCAGCCGGAAGGGCCGAGCGCAGAAGTGGTCCTGCAACTTTATCCGCCTCCATCCAGTCTATTA
ATTGTTGCCGGGAAGCTAGAGTAAGTAGTTCGCCAGTTAATAGTTTGCGCAACGTTGTTGCCATTGCTAC
AGGCATCGTGGTGTCACGCTCGTCGTTTGGTATGGCTTCATTCAGCTCCGGTTCCCAACGATCAAGGCGA
GTTACATGATCCCCCATGTTGTGCAAAAAAGCGGTTAGCTCCTTCGGTCCTCCGATCGTTGTCAGAAGTA
AGTTGGCCGCAGTGTTATCACTCATGGTTATGGCAGCACTGCATAATTCTCTTACTGTCATGCCATCCGT
AAGATGCTTTTCTGTGACTGGTGAGTACTCAACCAAGTCATTCTGAGAATAGTGTATGCGGCGACCGAGT
TGCTCTTGCCCGGCGTCAATACGGGATAATACCGCGCCACATAGCAGAACTTTAAAAGTGCTCATCATTG
GAAAACGTTCTTCGGGGCGAAAACTCTCAAGGATCTTACCGCTGTTGAGATCCAGTTCGATGTAACCCAC
TCGTGCACCCAACTGATCTTCAGCATCTTTTACTTTCACCAGCGTTTCTGGGTGAGCAAAAACAGGAAGG
CAAAATGCCGCAAAAAAGGGAATAAGGGCGACACGGAAATGTTGAATACTCATACTCTTCCTTTTTCAAT
ATTATTGAAGCATTTATCAGGGTTATTGTCTCATGAGCGGATACATATTTGAATGTATTTAGAAAAATAA
ACAAATAGGGGTTCCGCGCACATTTCCCCGAAAAGTGCCACCTGATGCGGTGTGAAATACCGCACAGATG
CGTAAGGAGAAAATACCGCATCAGGAAATTGTAAGCGTTAATATTTTGTTAAAATT
Features (pLannotate 1.2.2; 11 found; start..end, strand, type, name):
    299..320     -  promoter       SV40 promoter (fragment): SV40 enhancer and early promoter
    324..548     -  polyA_signal   bGH poly(A) signal: bovine growth hormone polyadenylation signal
    829..2010    -  promoter       EF-1α promoter: strong constitutive promoter for human elongation factor EF-1α
   2649..3038    +  CDS            bsd: BSD_ASPTE - Experimental evidence at protein level: Swiss-Prot protein existence level 1. Catalyzes the deamination of the cytosine moiety of the antibiotics blasticidin S, cytomycin and acetylblasticidin S. From Aspergillus terreus.
   3055..3135    +  CDS            HBB (fragment): HBB_PONPY - Experimental evidence at transcript level: Swiss-Prot protein existence level 2. Involved in oxygen transport from the lung to the various peripheral tissues. From Pongo pygmaeus (Bornean orangutan).
   3206..3261    +  polyA_signal   β-globin poly(A) signal: rabbit β-globin polyadenylation signal (Gil and Proudfoot, 1987)
   3824..4412    -  rep_origin     ori: high-copy-number ColE1/pMB1/pBR322/pUC origin of replication
   4583..5443    -  CDS            AmpR: β-lactamase; bla; confers resistance to ampicillin, carbenicillin, and related antibiotics
   5444..5548    -  promoter       AmpR promoter: bla
   5575..5625    +  misc_feature   bom (fragment): basis of mobility region from pBR322
   5626..5656    -  rep_origin     M13 ori (fragment): M13 bacteriophage origin of replication; arrow indicates direction of (+) strand synthesis
