[The description below was written by a language model from this plasmid's Addgene catalogue record and pLannotate feature annotations shown in this document.]
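Description:
pSBbi-Bla is an empty Sleeping Beauty transposon backbone for mammalian expression, built on pUC19 and intended for generating stable transgenic cell lines. In bacteria it is maintained as a high-copy plasmid through the ColE1/pUC-type origin and selected with ampicillin via the β-lactamase gene and its native promoter. Short fragments of a bom region and an M13 origin are also annotated, apparently as backbone remnants.

The payload is a constitutive bidirectional promoter arrangement listed as EF1a/RPBSA. On one side, the EF-1α promoter (annotated on the minus strand) drives transcription toward an SfiI cloning site, currently occupied by filler DNA that is replaced by the gene of interest, and transcripts are terminated by the bovine growth hormone polyadenylation signal. On the other side, the RPBSA promoter, which is named in the catalogue entry but not picked up by the automated annotation, would sit in the unannotated gap between EF-1α and the blasticidin S deaminase gene (bsd, from Aspergillus terreus). The bsd gene is followed by a β-globin-derived fragment and the rabbit β-globin polyadenylation signal. This layout gives the transgene and the blasticidin resistance marker independent, divergently oriented transcription units.

The transposon inverted repeats that define the mobilised segment are not annotated in the feature table, although the record describes the construct as an SB transposon. In such systems, a Sleeping Beauty transposase supplied in trans excises the cassette between the repeats and integrates it into the host genome. Blasticidin selection then enriches for cells that carry the integrated gene of interest.
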