Addgene plasmid #60526: pSBbi-Bla
Purpose: (Empty Backbone) SB-transposon with constitutive bi-directional promoter, one side: SfiI cloning site for GOI (contains filler DNA), other side: blasticidin resistance gene
Depositing lab: Eric Kowarz. Depositing organization: Goethe-Universitaet Frankfurt am Main. Publication: Optimized Sleeping Beauty transposons rapidly generate stable transgenic cell lines. Kowarz E, Loescher D, Marschalek R. Biotechnol J. 2015 Feb 4. doi: 10.1002/biot.201400821. PubMed 25650551.
Backbone
  Vector backbone: pUC19
  Backbone size (bp): 2021
  Vector type: Mammalian Expression ; Transposon
  Promoter: EF1a/RPBSA
  Selectable markers: Blasticidin
Growth in bacteria
  Bacterial resistance: Ampicillin, 100 μg/mL
  Growth temperature: 37°C
  Growth strain: Top10
  Copy number: High Copy
Gene/Insert
  Cloning method: Restriction Enzyme
  Sequencing primers: 5′ GCCTCAGACAGTGGTTCAAAG; 3′ AGGCACAGTCGAGGCTGAT
Terms and licenses: Academic/Nonprofit Terms; Industry Terms: Not Available to Industry
How to cite: pSBbi-Bla was a gift from Eric Kowarz (Addgene plasmid # 60526 ; http://n2t.net/addgene:60526 ; RRID:Addgene_60526)
