>Addgene plasmid #60526 | pSBbi-Bla | addgene partial sequence | sequence record 100488 | BGH-rev 5'-TAGAAGGCACAGTCGAGG-3'
GCTTGGCCTGACAGGCCTTCGAATTAGTGAGAAGGAAAGACGCAACCAGGAAGCCCACCAAGAGAAAGAG
GCATTTCCTGAAAAGATTCCCCTTTTTGGAGAGCCCTACAAGGTATTTACTGAACACTAGACATTGAAGT
CCTGATTTATCACAATGTTGAACCCTATGATGAAACAATTCAGTATAATTGAGTTCGAAACTCGAGCCAT
GGTGGCCTCAGAGGCCAGCTTGGGGTAGTTTTCACGACACCTTAAATGGAAGAAAAAAACTTTGAACCAC
TGTCTGAGGCTTGAGAATGAACCAAGATCCAAACTCAAAAAGGGCAAATTCCAAGGAGAATTACATCAAG
TGCCAAGCTGGCCTAACTTCAGTCTCCACCCACTCAGTATGGGGAAACTCCATCGCATAAAACCCCTCCC
CCCAACCTAAAGACGACGTACTCCAAAAGCTCGAGAACTAATCGAGGTGCCTGGACGGCGCCCGGTACTC
CGTGGAGTCACATGAAGCGACGGCTGAGGACGGAAAGGCCCTTTTCCTTTGTGTGGGTGACTCACCCGCC
CGCTCTCCCGAGCGCCGCGTCCTCCATTTTGAGCTCCCTGCAGCAGGGCCGGGAAGCGGCCATCTTTCCG
CTCACGCAACTGGTGCCGACCGGGCCAGCCTTGCCGCCCAGGGCGGGGCGATACACGGCGGCGCGAGGCC
AGGCACCAGAGCAGGCCGGCCAGCTTGAGACTACCCCCGTCCGATTCTCGGTGGCCGCGCTCGCAGGCCC
CGCCTCGCCGAACATGTGCGCTGGGA
