>Addgene plasmid #60526 | pSBbi-Bla | addgene partial sequence | sequence record 100489 | Bglob-pA-R 5'-ttttggcagagggaaaaaga-3'
AACGAGATGAACAGCCCCTCAAAAATATGGCCGCCGAGGCTGGACGGCCGTGCCCCAGCAGCACCGCCTC
CGCGCCCCACGTGATCTCTCGCCGGGCACAGCGCTGACCGCGGAGGTCCAACCGGAAGAATGTCCGGATT
GGACATTCGGAAGAGGGCCCGCCTTCCCTGGGGAATCTCTGCGCACGCGCAGAACGCTTCGACCAATGAA
AACACAGGAAGCCGTCCGCGCAACCGCGTTGCGTCACTTCTGCCGCCCCTGTTTCAAGGTATATAGCCGT
AGACGGAACTTCGCCTTTCTCTCGGCCTTAGCGCCATTTTTTTGGGTGAGTGTTTTTTGGTTCCTGCGTT
GGGATTCCGTGTACAATCCATAGACATCTGACCTCGGCACTTAGCATCATCACAGCAAACTAACTGTAGC
CTTTCTCTCTTTCCCTGTAGAAACCTCTGCACCTGAGGCCACCATGGCTATGCCTTTGTCTCAAGAAGAA
TCCACCCTCATTGAAAGAGCAACGGCTACAATCAACAGCATCCCCATCTCTGAAGACTACAGCGTCGCCA
GCGCAGCTCTCTCTAGCGACGGCCGCATCTTCACTGGTGTCAATGTATATCATTTTACTGGGGGACCTTG
TGCAGAACTCGTGGTGCTGGGCACTGCTGCTGCTGCGGCAGCTGGCAACCTGACTTGTATCGTCGCGATC
GGAAATGAGAACAGGGGCATCTTGAGCCCCTGCGGACGGTGCCGACAGGTGCTTCTCGATCTGCATCCTG
GGATCAAAGCCATAGTGAAGGACAGTGATGGACAGCCGACGGCAGTTGGGATTCGTGAATTGCTGCCCTC
TGGTTATGTGTGGGAGGGCTAATTCGAAGGCCTGTCGTGAATTCACTCCTCAGGTGCAGGCTGCCTATCA
GAAGGTGGTGGCTGGTGTGGCCAATGCCCTG
